>Addgene plasmid #246438 | NLS-R-NmeCas9 (D16A)-HA-NLS_sgRNA EZH guide | addgene full sequence | sequence record 490930 | Addgene NGS Result
GTCGACGGATCGGGAGATCTGTTTAAACAAAAAAATAAACGATGCCCCTTAAAGCAGAAGCTTTAAGGGG
CAGAGCGTTGCGGCACATCTTTTCAGACGGCCTTATTGTAGCAACGGTTCTCATTTCGTTTCCGAAATGA
GAAAGGGAGCTACAACCCTTGTGGACCACAGTGTTACCAGGTGTTTCGTCCTTTCCACAAGATATATAAA
GCCAAGAAATCGAAATACTTTCAAGTTACGGTAAGCATATGATAGTCCATTTTAAAACATAATTTTAAAA
CTGCAAACTACCCAAGAAATTATTACTTTCTACGTCACGTATTTTGTACTAATATCTTTGTGTTTACAGT
CAAATTAATTCTAATTATCTCTCTAACAGCCTTGTATCGTATATGCAAATATGAAGGAATCATGGGAAAT
AGGCCCTCTTCCTGCCCGACCTTGACGTCGACAGATCTCCCGATCCCCTATGGTGCACTCTCAGTACAAT
CTGCTCTGATGCCGCATAGTTAAGCCAGTATCTGCTCCCTGCTTGTGTGTTGGAGGTCGCTGAGTAGTGC
GCGAGCAAAATTTAAGCTACAACAAGGCAAGGCTTGACCGACAATTGCATGAAGAATCTGCTTAGGGTTA
GGCGTTTTGCGCTGCTTCGCGGAGGCTCCGGTGCCCGTCAGTGGGCAGAGCGCACATCGCCCACAGTCCC
CGAGAAGTTGGGGGGAGGGGTCGGCAATTGAACCGGTGCCTAGAGAAGGTGGCGCGGGGTAAACTGGGAA
AGTGATGTCGTGTACTGGCTCCGCCTTTTTCCCGAGGGTGGGGGAGAACCGTATATAAGTGCAGTAGTCG
CCGTGAACGTTCTTTTTCGCAACGGGTTTGCCGCCAGAACACAGGTAAGTGCCGTGTGTGGTTCCCGCGG
GCCTGGCCTCTTTACGGGTTATGGCCCTTGCGTGCCTTGAATTACTTCCACCTGGCTCCAGTACGTGATT
CTTGATCCCGAGCTGGAGCCAGGGGCGGGCCTTGCGCTTTAGGAGCCCCTTCGCCTCGTGCTTGAGTTGA
GGCCTGGCCTGGGCGCTGGGGCCGCCGCGTGCGAATCTGGTGGCACCTTCGCGCCTGTCTCGCTGCTTTC
GATAAGTCTCTAGCCATTTAAAATTTTTGATGACCTGCTGCGACGCTTTTTTTCTGGCAAGATAGTCTTG
TAAATGCGGGCCAGGATCTGCACACTGGTATTTCGGTTTTTGGGGCCGCGGGCGGCGACGGGGCCCGTGC
GTCCCAGCGCACATGTTCGGCGAGGCGGGGCCTGCGAGCGCGGCCACCGAGAATCGGACGGGGGTAGTCT
CAAGCTGGCCGGCCTGCTCTGGTGCCTGGCCTCGCGCCGCCGTGTATCGCCCCGCCCTGGGCGGCAAGGC
TGGCCCGGTCGGCACCAGTTGCGTGAGCGGAAAGATGGCCGCTTCCCGGCCCTGCTCCAGGGGGCTCAAA
ATGGAGGACGCGGCGCTCGGGAGAGCGGGCGGGTGAGTCACCCACACAAAGGAAAGGGGCCTTTCCGTCC
TCAGCCGTCGCTTCATGTGACTCCACGGAGTACCGGGCGCCGTCCAGGCACCTCGATTAGTTCTGGAGCT
TTTGGAGTACGTCGTCTTTAGGTTGGGGGGAGGGGTTTTATGCGATGGAGTTTCCCCACACTGAGTGGGT
GGAGACTGAAGTTAGGCCAGCTTGGCACTTGATGTAATTCTCCTTGGAATTTGCCCTTTTTGAGTTTGGA
TCTTGGTTCATTCTCAAGCCTCAGACAGTGGTTCAAAGTTTTTTTCTTCCATTTCAGGTGTCGTGAACAC
CGCCACCATGGTGCCTAAGAAGAAGAGAAAGGTGGCTGCCTTCAAACCTAATTCAATCAACTACATCCTC
GGCCTCGCTATCGGCATCGCATCCGTCGGCTGGGCGATGGTAGAAATTGACGAAGAAGAAAACCCCATCC
GCCTGATTGATTTGGGCGTGCGCGTATTTGAGCGTGCCGAAGTACCGAAAACAGGCGACTCCCTTGCCAT
GGCAAGGCGTTTGGCGCGCAGTGTTCGCCGCCTGACCCGCCGTCGCGCCCACCGCCTGCTTCGGACCCGC
CGCCTATTGAAACGCGAAGGCGTATTACAAGCCGCCAATTTTGACGAAAACGGCTTGATTAAATCCTTAC
CGAATACACCATGGCAACTTCGCGCAGCCGCATTAGACCGCAAACTGACGCCTTTAGAGTGGTCGGCAGT
CTTGTTGCATTTAATCAAACATCGCGGCTATTTATCGCAACGGAAAAACGAGGGCGAAACTGCCGATAAG
GAGCTTGGCGCTTTGCTTAAAGGCGTAGCCGGCAATGCCCATGCCTTACAGACAGGCGATTTCCGCACAC
CGGCCGAATTGGCTTTAAATAAATTTGAGAAAGAAAGCGGCCATATCCGCAATCAGCGCAGCGATTATTC
GCATACGTTCAGCCGCAAAGATTTACAGGCGGAGCTGATTTTGCTGTTTGAAAAACAAAAAGAATTTGGC
AATCCGCATGTTTCAGGCGGCCTTAAAGAAGGTATTGAAACCCTACTGATGACGCAACGCCCTGCCCTGT
CCGGCGATGCCGTTCAAAAAATGTTGGGGCATTGCACCTTCGAACCGGCAGAGCCGAAAGCCGCTAAAAA
CACCTACACAGCCGAACGTTTCATCTGGCTGACCAAGCTGAACAACCTGCGTATTTTAGAGCAAGGCAGC
GAGCGGCCATTGACCGATACCGAACGCGCCACGCTTATGGACGAGCCATACAGAAAATCCAAACTGACTT
ACGCACAAGCCCGTAAGCTGCTGGGTTTAGAAGATACCGCCTTTTTCAAAGGCTTGCGCTATGGTAAAGA
CAATGCCGAAGCCTCAACATTGATGGAAATGAAGGCCTACCATGCCATCAGCCGTGCACTGGAAAAAGAA
GGATTGAAAGACAAAAAATCCCCATTAAACCTTTCTCCCGAATTACAAGACGAAATCGGCACGGCATTCT
CCCTGTTCAAAACCGATGAAGACATTACAGGCCGTCTGAAAGACCGTATACAGCCCGAAATCTTAGAAGC
GCTGTTGAAACACATCAGCTTCGATAAGTTCGTCCAAATTTCCTTGAAAGCATTGCGCCGAATTGTGCCT
CTAATGGAACAAGGCAAACGTTACGATGAAGCCTGCGCCGAAATCTACGGAGACCATTACGGCAAGAAGA
ATACGGAAGAAAAGATTTATCTGCCGCCGATTCCCGCCGACGAAATCCGCAACCCCGTCGTCTTGCGCGC
CTTATCTCAAGCACGTAAGGTCATTAACGGCGTGGTACGCCGTTACGGCTCCCCAGCTCGTATCCATATT
GAAACTGCAAGGGAAGTAGGTAAATCGTTTAAAGACCGCAAAGAAATTGAGAAACGCCAAGAAGAAAACC
GCAAAGACCGGGAAAAAGCCGCCGCCAAATTCCGAGAGTATTTCCCCAATTTTGTCGGAGAACCCAAATC
CAAAGATATTCTGAAACTGCGCCTGTACGAGCAACAACACGGCAAATGCCTGTATTCGGGCAAAGAAATC
AACTTAGGCCGTCTGAACGAAAAAGGCTATGTCGAAATCGACCATGCCCTGCCGTTCTCGCGCACATGGG
ACGACAGTTTCAACAATAAAGTACTGGTATTGGGCAGCGAAAACCAAAACAAAGGCAATCAAACCCCTTA
CGAATACTTCAACGGCAAAGACAACAGCCGCGAATGGCAGGAATTTAAAGCGCGTGTCGAAACCAGCCGT
TTCCCGCGCAGTAAAAAACAACGGATTCTGCTGCAAAAATTCGATGAAGACGGCTTTAAAGAACGCAATC
TGAACGACACGCGCTACGTCAACCGTTTCCTGTGTCAATTTGTTGCCGACCGTATGCGGCTGACAGGTAA
AGGCAAGAAACGTGTCTTTGCATCCAACGGACAAATTACCAATCTGTTGCGCGGCTTTTGGGGATTGCGC
AAAGTGCGTGCGGAAAACGACCGCCATCACGCCTTGGACGCCGTCGTCGTTGCCTGCTCGACCGTTGCCA
TGCAGCAGAAAATTACCCGTTTTGTACGCTATAAAGAGATGAACGCGTTTGACGGTAAAACCATAGACAA
AGAAACAGGAGAAGTGCTGCATCAAAAAACACACTTCCCACAACCTTGGGAATTTTTCGCACAAGAAGTC
ATGATTCGCGTCTTCGGCAAACCGGACGGCAAACCCGAATTCGAAGAAGCCGATACCCTAGAAAAACTGC
GCACGTTGCTTGCCGAAAAATTATCATCTCGCCCCGAAGCCGTACACGAATACGTTACGCCACTGTTTGT
TTCACGCGCGCCCAATCGGAAGATGAGCGGGCAAGGGCATATGGAGACCGTCAAATCCGCCAAACGACTG
GACGAAGGCGTCAGCGTGTTGCGCGTACCGCTGACACAGTTAAAACTGAAAGACTTGGAAAAAATGGTCA
ATCGGGAGCGCGAACCTAAGCTATACGAAGCACTGAAAGCACGGCTGGAAGCACATAAAGACGATCCTGC
CAAAGCCTTTGCCGAGCCGTTTTACAAATACGATAAAGCAGGCAACCGCACCCAACAGGTAAAAGCCGTA
CGCGTAGAGCAAGTACAGAAAACCGGCGTATGGGTGCGCAACCATAACGGTATTGCCGACAACGCAACCA
TGGTGCGCGTACACCCTAATGATTACAAATACCAAATTGACGAACTGGGCAAAGAAATCAGACCATGCCG
TCTGAAAAAACGCCCGCCTGTCCGTTACCCATACGATGTTCCAGATTACGCTGCAGCTCCAGCAGCGAAG
AAAAAGAAGCTGGATTAACTCGCTGATCAGCCTCGACTGTGCCTTCTAGTTGCCAGCCATCTGTTGTTTG
CCCCTCCCCCGTGCCTTCCTTGACCCTGGAAGGTGCCACTCCCACTGTCCTTTCCTAATAAAATGAGGAA
ATTGCATCGCATTGTCTGAGTAGGTGTCATTCTATTCTGGGGGGTGGGGTGGGGCAGGACAGCAAGGGGG
AGGATTGGGAAGACAATAGCAGGCATGCTGGGGATGCGGTGGGCTCTATGGCTTCTGAGGCGGAAAGAAC
CAGCTGGGGCTCGACCGATGCCCTTGAGAGCCTTCAACCCAGTCAGCTCCTTCCGGTGGGCGCGGGGCAT
GACTATCGTCGCCGCACTTATGACTGTCTTCTTTATCATGCAACTCGTAGGACAGGTGCCCTGGCCGGGG
TCCCGCAGGAAAAGGACAAGCAGCGAAAATTCACGCCCCCTTGGGAGGTGGCGGCATATGCAAAGGATAG
CACTCCCACTCTACTACTGGGTATCATATGCTGACTGTATATGCATGAGGATAGCATATGCTACCCGGAT
ACAGATTAGGATAGCATATACTACCCAGATATAGATTAGGATAGCATATGCTACCCAGATATAGATTAGG
ATAGCCTATGCTACCCAGATATAAATTAGGATAGCATATACTACCCAGATATAGATTAGGATAGCATATG
CTACCCAGATATAGATTAGGATAGCCTATGCTACCCAGATATAGATTAGGATAGCATATGCTACCCAGAT
ATAGATTAGGATAGCATATGCTATCCAGATATTTGGGTAGTATATGCTACCCAGATATAAATTAGGATAG
CATATACTACCCTAATCTCTATTAGGATAGCATATGCTACCCGGATACAGATTAGGATAGCATATACTAC
CCAGATATAGATTAGGATAGCATATGCTACCCAGATATAGATTAGGATAGCCTATGCTACCCAGATATAA
ATTAGGATAGCATATACTACCCAGATATAGATTAGGATAGCATATGCTACCCAGATATAGATTAGGATAG
CCTATGCTACCCAGATATAGATTAGGATAGCATATGCTATCCAGATATTTGGGTAGTATATGCTATCCAT
GGCAACATTAGCCCACCGTGCTCTCAGCGACCTCGTGAATATGAGGACCAACAACCCTGTGCTTGGCGCT
CAGGCGCAAGTGTGTGTAATTTGTCCTCCAGATCGCAGCAATCGCGCCCCTATCTTGGCCCGCCCACCTA
CTTATGCAGGTATTCCCCGGGGTGCCATTAGTGGTTTTGTGGGCAAGTGGTTTGACCGCAGTGGTTAGCG
GGGTTACAATCAGCCAAGTTATTACACCCTTATTTTACAGTCCAAAACCGCAGGGCGGCGTGTGGGGGCT
GACGCGATCGCTGTTCCTTAGGACCCTTTTACTAACCCTAATTCGATAGCATATGCTTCCCGTTGGGTAA
CATATGCTATTGAATTAGGGTTAGTCTGGATAGTATATACTACTACCCGGGAAGCATATGCTACCCGTTT
AGGGTTTACCGTCGACCTCTAGCTAGAGCTTGGCGTAATCATGGTCATAGCTGTTTCCTGTGTGAAATTG
TTATCCGCTCACAATTCCACACAACATACGAGCCGGAAGCATAAAGTGTAAAGCCTGGGGTGCCTAATGA
GTGAGCTAACTCACATTAATTGCGTTGCGCTCACTGCCCGCTTTCCAGTCGGGAAACCTGTCGTGCCAGC
TGCATTAATGAATCGGCCAACGCGCGGGGAGAGGCGGTTTGCGTATTGGGCGCTCTTCCGCTTCCTCGCT
CACTGACTCGCTGCGCTCGGTCGTTCGGCTGCGGCGAGCGGTATCAGCTCACTCAAAGGCGGTAATACGG
TTATCCACAGAATCAGGGGATAACGCAGGAAAGAACATGTGAGCAAAAGGCCAGCAAAAGGCCAGGAACC
GTAAAAAGGCCGCGTTGCTGGCGTTTTTCCATAGGCTCCGCCCCCCTGACGAGCATCACAAAAATCGACG
CTCAAGTCAGAGGTGGCGAAACCCGACAGGACTATAAAGATACCAGGCGTTTCCCCCTGGAAGCTCCCTC
GTGCGCTCTCCTGTTCCGACCCTGCCGCTTACCGGATACCTGTCCGCCTTTCTCCCTTCGGGAAGCGTGG
CGCTTTCTCATAGCTCACGCTGTAGGTATCTCAGTTCGGTGTAGGTCGTTCGCTCCAAGCTGGGCTGTGT
GCACGAACCCCCCGTTCAGCCCGACCGCTGCGCCTTATCCGGTAACTATCGTCTTGAGTCCAACCCGGTA
AGACACGACTTATCGCCACTGGCAGCAGCCACTGGTAACAGGATTAGCAGAGCGAGGTATGTAGGCGGTG
CTACAGAGTTCTTGAAGTGGTGGCCTAACTACGGCTACACTAGAAGAACAGTATTTGGTATCTGCGCTCT
GCTGAAGCCAGTTACCTTCGGAAAAAGAGTTGGTAGCTCTTGATCCGGCAAACAAACCACCGCTGGTAGC
GGTGGTTTTTTTGTTTGCAAGCAGCAGATTACGCGCAGAAAAAAAGGATCTCAAGAAGATCCTTTGATCT
TTTCTACGGGGTCTGACGCTCAGTGGAACGAAAACTCACGTTAAGGGATTTTGGTCATGAGATTATCAAA
AAGGATCTTCACCTAGATCCTTTTAAATTAAAAATGAAGTTTTAAATCAATCTAAAGTATATATGAGTAA
ACTTGGTCTGACAGTTACCAATGCTTAATCAGTGAGGCACCTATCTCAGCGATCTGTCTATTTCGTTCAT
CCATAGTTGCCTGACTCCCCGTCGTGTAGATAACTACGATACGGGAGGGCTTACCATCTGGCCCCAGTGC
TGCAATGATACCGCGAGACCCACGCTCACCGGCTCCAGATTTATCAGCAATAAACCAGCCAGCCGGAAGG
GCCGAGCGCAGAAGTGGTCCTGCAACTTTATCCGCCTCCATCCAGTCTATTAATTGTTGCCGGGAAGCTA
GAGTAAGTAGTTCGCCAGTTAATAGTTTGCGCAACGTTGTTGCCATTGCTACAGGCATCGTGGTGTCACG
CTCGTCGTTTGGTATGGCTTCATTCAGCTCCGGTTCCCAACGATCAAGGCGAGTTACATGATCCCCCATG
TTGTGCAAAAAAGCGGTTAGCTCCTTCGGTCCTCCGATCGTTGTCAGAAGTAAGTTGGCCGCAGTGTTAT
CACTCATGGTTATGGCAGCACTGCATAATTCTCTTACTGTCATGCCATCCGTAAGATGCTTTTCTGTGAC
TGGTGAGTACTCAACCAAGTCATTCTGAGAATAGTGTATGCGGCGACCGAGTTGCTCTTGCCCGGCGTCA
ATACGGGATAATACCGCGCCACATAGCAGAACTTTAAAAGTGCTCATCATTGGAAAACGTTCTTCGGGGC
GAAAACTCTCAAGGATCTTACCGCTGTTGAGATCCAGTTCGATGTAACCCACTCGTGCACCCAACTGATC
TTCAGCATCTTTTACTTTCACCAGCGTTTCTGGGTGAGCAAAAACAGGAAGGCAAAATGCCGCAAAAAAG
GGAATAAGGGCGACACGGAAATGTTGAATACTCATACTCTTCCTTTTTCAATATTATTGAAGCATTTATC
AGGGTTATTGTCTCATGAGCGGATACATATTTGAATGTATTTAGAAAAATAAACAAATAGGGGTTCCGCG
CACATTTCCCCGAAAAGTGCCACCTGAC
Features (pLannotate 1.2.2; 18 found; start..end, strand, type, name):
     36..128     -  misc_RNA       Nm tracrRNA: trans-activating CRISPR RNA for the Neisseria meningitidis CRISPR/Cas9 system (Hou et al., 2013)
    188..428     -  promoter       U6 promoter: RNA polymerase III promoter for human U6 snRNA
    469..521     -  misc_feature   bom (fragment): basis of mobility region from pBR322
    654..1816    +  promoter       EF-1α promoter: strong constitutive promoter for human elongation factor EF-1α
   1853..4701    +  CDS            NmCas9 (fragment): Cas9 endonuclease from the Neisseria meningitidis Type II CRISPR/Cas system (Esvelt et al., 2013) generates RNA-guided double strand breaks in DNA
   4786..4812    +  CDS            3xHA (fragment): three tandem HA epitope tags
   4819..4845    +  CDS            NLS: nuclear localization signal (Makkerh et al., 1996)
   4867..5091    +  polyA_signal   bGH poly(A) signal: bovine growth hormone polyadenylation signal
   5095..5116    +  promoter       SV40 promoter (fragment): SV40 enhancer and early promoter
   5121..5240    +  CDS            TcR (fragment): tetracycline efflux protein; tet; confers resistance to tetracycline
   5256..6369    +  rep_origin     mini-oriP: internally truncated variant of the Epstein-Barr virus oriP replication origin (Tanaka et al., 1999)
   6438..6454    -  protein_bind   lac operator: The lac repressor binds to the lac operator to inhibit transcription in E. coli. This inhibition can be relieved by adding lactose or isopropyl-β-D-thiogalactopyranoside (IPTG). lac repressor encoded by lacI
   6462..6492    -  promoter       lac promoter: promoter for the E. coli lac operon
   6507..6528    -  protein_bind   CAP binding site: CAP binding activates transcription in the presence of cAMP. E. coli catabolite activator protein
   6541..6633    -  CDS            lacI (fragment): lac repressor; lacI; The lac repressor binds to the lac operator to inhibit transcription in E. coli. This inhibition can be relieved by adding lactose or isopropyl-β-D-thiogalactopyranoside (IPTG).
   6816..7404    -  rep_origin     ori: high-copy-number ColE1/pMB1/pBR322/pUC origin of replication
   7575..8435    -  CDS            AmpR: β-lactamase; bla; confers resistance to ampicillin, carbenicillin, and related antibiotics
   8436..8540    -  promoter       AmpR promoter: bla
