[The description below was written by a language model from this plasmid's Addgene catalogue record and pLannotate feature annotations shown in this document.]
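Description:
NLS-R-NmeCas9 (D16A)-HA-NLS_sgRNA EZH guide is an all-in-one mammalian expression plasmid of about 8.6 kb built on the pSimpleII backbone. It delivers both an engineered Neisseria meningitidis Cas9 and its single guide RNA for RNA knockdown in mammalian cells. In E. coli it is maintained through a high-copy ColE1/pUC-type origin and selected with ampicillin via the bla gene and its native promoter. The annotation also detects a mini-oriP element, a truncated Epstein-Barr virus origin that can support episomal retention in cells supplying EBNA1. Short remnants of bom, lacI, the lac promoter/operator, an SV40 promoter and a tetracycline resistance gene are also present and appear to be non-functional backbone fragments. No mammalian selection marker is annotated.

The protein cassette is driven by the constitutive human EF-1α promoter and terminated by the bovine growth hormone polyadenylation signal. It encodes "R-NmeCas9", a variant from strain 8013 carrying the D16A substitution, which in Cas9 enzymes lies in the RuvC nuclease domain, together with a deletion of residues 951–1059. This is consistent with the annotation tool recognising the coding sequence only as a partial NmCas9 match. The protein carries an N-terminal SV40 nuclear localisation signal, a C-terminal HA epitope for detection and a second C-terminal NLS.

On the opposite strand, a human U6 RNA polymerase III promoter transcribes an Nme sgRNA, made by fusing the CRISPR repeat to the tracrRNA, with a spacer directed against EZH2. The associated work concerns converting IscB and Cas9 into RNA-guided RNA-targeting effectors. This plasmid serves as a ready-made reagent for knocking down EZH2 transcripts by transfection.
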