Addgene plasmid #246438: NLS-R-NmeCas9 (D16A)-HA-NLS_sgRNA EZH guide
Purpose: All-in-one plasmid. Expresses R-NmeCas9 in mammalian cells for RNA knockdown. Spacer targeting EZH2 gene.
Depositing lab: Ailong Ke. Depositing organization: Yale University. Publication: Conversion of IscB and Cas9 into RNA-guided RNA editors. Xu C, Niu X, Sun H, Yan H, Tang W, Ke A. Cell. 2025 Aug 18:S0092-8674(25)00854-2. doi: 10.1016/j.cell.2025.07.032. PubMed 40829585.
Backbone
  Vector backbone: pSimpleII
  Vector type: Mammalian Expression
Growth in bacteria
  Bacterial resistance: Ampicillin, 100 μg/mL
  Growth temperature: 37°C
  Growth strain: DH5alpha
  Copy number: Unknown
Gene/Insert 1
  Gene/Insert name: NmeCas9
  Species: Neisseria meningitidis, strain 8013
  Insert size (bp): 2931
  Mutation: changed Aspartic acid 16 to Alanine, deleted amino acids 951-1059
  GenBank ID: FM999788.1 19818133
  Promoter: EF-1 alpha
  Tag / fusion protein: SV40 NLS (N terminal on insert); HA tag (C terminal on insert); NLS (C terminal on insert)
  Cloning method: Gibson Cloning
  Sequencing primers: 5′ gctgccttcaaacctaattcaatcaactacatcctc; 3′ acggacaggcgggcgttttttca
Gene/Insert 2
  Gene/Insert name: Nme-sgRNA
  Species: Neisseria meningitidis, strain 8013
  Insert size (bp): 156
  Mutation: fusion of repeat/tracrRNA to make a sgRNA
  GenBank ID: FM999788.1
  Promoter: U6
  Cloning method: Gibson Cloning
  Sequencing primers: 5′ gagcagatactggcttaactatg; 3′ aaataaacaaataggggttccgc
Terms and licenses: Academic/Nonprofit Terms; Industry Terms: Not Available to Industry
How to cite: NLS-R-NmeCas9 (D16A)-HA-NLS_sgRNA EZH guide was a gift from Ailong Ke (Addgene plasmid # 246438 ; http://n2t.net/addgene:246438 ; RRID:Addgene_246438)
